Addgene plasmid #25893: pDONR223_LacZ
Purpose: Gateway entry vector containing LacZ.
Depositing lab: David Root. Depositing organization: Broad Institute. Publication: A public genome-scale lentiviral expression library of human ORFs. Yang X, Boehm JS, Yang X, Salehi-Ashtiani K, Hao T, Shen Y, Lubonja R, Thomas SR, Alkan O, Bhimdi T, Green TM, Johannessen CM, Silver SJ, Nguyen C, Murray RR, Hieronymus H, Balcha D, Fan C, Lin C, Ghamsari L, Vidal M, Hahn WC, Hill DE, Root DE. Nat Methods. 2011 Jun 26;8(8):659-61. doi: 10.1038/nmeth.1638 PubMed 21706014.
Backbone
  Vector backbone: pDONR223
  Backbone manufacturer: Invitrogen
  Backbone size w/o insert (bp): 2790
  Vector type: Gateway Entry vector
Growth in bacteria
  Bacterial resistance: Spectinomycin, 50 μg/mL
  Growth temperature: 37°C
  Growth strain: DH5alpha
  Copy number: High Copy
Gene/Insert
  Gene/Insert name: LacZ
  Insert size (bp): 3207
  Cloning method: Gateway Cloning
  Sequencing primers: 5′ M13pUC-fwd; 3′ M13rev
Terms and licenses: Academic/Nonprofit Terms; Industry Terms: Not Available to Industry
Depositor comments: This is a control entry vector. There is no Stop codon.
How to cite: pDONR223_LacZ was a gift from David Root (Addgene plasmid # 25893 ; http://n2t.net/addgene:25893 ; RRID:Addgene_25893)
