[The description below was written by a language model from this plasmid's Addgene catalogue record and pLannotate feature annotations shown in this document.]
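Description:
pDONR223_LacZ is a Gateway entry clone built on the Invitrogen pDONR223 backbone, carrying the E. coli lacZ gene for β-galactosidase as its insert. The recorded sequence is about 6 kb, consistent with the roughly 2.8 kb backbone plus a 3.2 kb insert. It is a bacterial propagation plasmid with no expression function of its own. It replicates from a high-copy ColE1/pUC-type origin and is selected with spectinomycin through the aadA (SmR) aminoglycoside adenylyltransferase gene. This gene sits downstream of a class 1 integron Pc promoter fragment and a remnant of a gentamicin resistance gene. The rrnB T1 and T2 terminators upstream of the cloning region insulate the insert from read-through transcription, and a T7 promoter lies on the far side of the cassette, oriented back toward the insert.

The lacZ coding sequence is flanked by two attL-type recombination sites, which the automated annotation labels as attL3 on both sides. An LR Clonase reaction can therefore move the ORF directionally into any compatible Gateway destination vector. The annotation also finds an attB2-like site and a V5 epitope tag sequence between the end of lacZ and the downstream attL site, suggesting the insert was derived from an earlier tagged Gateway expression clone; the record does not comment on this. The depositor notes that the ORF lacks a stop codon, so it can be read through into C-terminal tags supplied by a destination vector. The plasmid is described as a control entry vector, deposited alongside a genome-scale lentiviral human ORF expression library. There it provides a non-human reporter ORF for control expression constructs. M13 forward and reverse primer sites flank the cassette for sequence verification.
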