Features (pLannotate 1.2.2; 14 found; start..end, strand, type, name):
    121..213     +  CDS            lacI (fragment): lac repressor; lacI; The lac repressor binds to the lac operator to inhibit transcription in E. coli. This inhibition can be relieved by adding lactose or isopropyl-β-D-thiogalactopyranoside (IPTG).
    268..295     -  terminator     rrnB T2 terminator: transcription terminator T2 from the E. coli rrnB gene
    427..470     +  terminator     rrnB T1 terminator: Escherichia coli rrnB; transcription terminator T1 from the E. coli rrnB gene
    517..553     -  CDS            lacZα (fragment): LacZα fragment of β-galactosidase; lacZ fragment
    570..665     +  protein_bind   attL3: mutant version of attL; recombination site for the Gateway® LR reaction LR Clonase™
    683..3727    +  CDS            lacZ: β-galactosidase; lacZ
   3747..3771    -  protein_bind   attB2: mutant version of attB; recombination site for the Gateway® BP reaction BP Clonase™
   3824..3865    +  CDS            V5 tag: epitope tag from simian virus 5
   3879..3974    -  protein_bind   attL3: mutant version of attL; recombination site for the Gateway® LR reaction LR Clonase™
   3993..4011    -  promoter       T7 promoter: promoter for bacteriophage T7 RNA polymerase
   4201..4224    +  promoter       Pc promoter (fragment): intI1 (promoter lies within the coding sequence); class 1 integron promoter
   4400..4456    +  CDS            GmR (fragment): gentamycin acetyltransferase; aacC1; confers resistance to gentamycin
   4463..5254    +  CDS            SmR: aminoglycoside adenylyltransferase (Murphy, 1985); aadA; confers resistance to spectinomycin and streptomycin
   5347..5935    +  rep_origin     ori: high-copy-number ColE1/pMB1/pBR322/pUC origin of replication
>Addgene plasmid #25893 | pDONR223_LacZ | depositor full sequence | sequence record 12131 | Author sequence
CTTTCCTGCGTTATCCCCTGATTCTGTGGATAACCGTATTACCGCCTTTGAGTGAGCTGATACCGCTCGC
CGCAGCCGAACGACCGAGCGCAGCGAGTCAGTGAGCGAGGAAGCGGAAGAGCGCCCAATACGCAAACCGC
CTCTCCCCGCGCGTTGGCCGATTCATTAATGCAGCTGGCACGACAGGTTTCCCGACTGGAAAGCGGGCAG
TGAGCGCAACGCAATTAATACGCGTACCGCTAGCCAGGAAGAGTTTGTAGAAACGCAAAAAGGCCATCCG
TCAGGATGGCCTTCTGCTTAGTTTGATGCCTGGCAGTTTATGGCGGGCGTCCTGCCCGCCACCCTCCGGG
CCGTTGCTTCACAACGTTCAAATCCGCTCCCGGCGGATTTGTCCTACTCAGGAGAGCGTTCACCGACAAA
CAACAGATAAAACGAAAGGCCCAGTCTTCCGACTGAGCCTTTCGTTTTATTTGATGCCTGGCAGTTCCCT
ACTCTCGCGTTAACGCTAGCATGGATGTTTTCCCAGTCACGACGTTGTAAAACGACGGCCAGTCTTAAGC
TCGGGCCCCAAATAATGATTTTATTTTGACTGATAGTGACCTGTTCGTTGCAACAAATTGATGAGCAATG
CTTTTTTATAATGCCAACTTTGTACAAAAAAGTTGGCACCATGATAGATCCCGTCGTTTTACAACGTCGT
GACTGGGAAAACCCTGGCGTTACCCAACTTAATCGCCTTGCAGCACATCCCCCTTTCGCCAGCTGGCGTA
ATAGCGAAGAGGCCCGCACCGATCGCCCTTCCCAACAGTTGCGCAGCCTGAATGGCGAATGGCGCTTTGC
CTGGTTTCCGGCACCAGAAGCGGTGCCGGAAAGCTGGCTGGAGTGCGATCTTCCTGAGGCCGATACTGTC
GTCGTCCCCTCAAACTGGCAGATGCACGGTTACGATGCGCCCATCTACACCAACGTGACCTATCCCATTA
CGGTCAATCCGCCGTTTGTTCCCACGGAGAATCCGACGGGTTGTTACTCGCTCACATTTAATGTTGATGA
AAGCTGGCTACAGGAAGGCCAGACGCGAATTATTTTTGATGGCGTTAACTCGGCGTTTCATCTGTGGTGC
AACGGGCGCTGGGTCGGTTACGGCCAGGACAGTCGTTTGCCGTCTGAATTTGACCTGAGCGCATTTTTAC
GCGCCGGAGAAAACCGCCTCGCGGTGATGGTGCTGCGCTGGAGTGACGGCAGTTATCTGGAAGATCAGGA
TATGTGGCGGATGAGCGGCATTTTCCGTGACGTCTCGTTGCTGCATAAACCGACTACACAAATCAGCGAT
TTCCATGTTGCCACTCGCTTTAATGATGATTTCAGCCGCGCTGTACTGGAGGCTGAAGTTCAGATGTGCG
GCGAGTTGCGTGACTACCTACGGGTAACAGTTTCTTTATGGCAGGGTGAAACGCAGGTCGCCAGCGGCAC
CGCGCCTTTCGGCGGTGAAATTATCGATGAGCGTGGTGGTTATGCCGATCGCGTCACACTACGTCTGAAC
GTCGAAAACCCGAAACTGTGGAGCGCCGAAATCCCGAATCTCTATCGTGCGGTGGTTGAACTGCACACCG
CCGACGGCACGCTGATTGAAGCAGAAGCCTGCGATGTCGGTTTCCGCGAGGTGCGGATTGAAAATGGTCT
GCTGCTGCTGAACGGCAAGCCGTTGCTGATTCGAGGCGTTAACCGTCACGAGCATCATCCTCTGCATGGT
CAGGTCATGGATGAGCAGACGATGGTGCAGGATATCCTGCTGATGAAGCAGAACAACTTTAACGCCGTGC
GCTGTTCGCATTATCCGAACCATCCGCTGTGGTACACGCTGTGCGACCGCTACGGCCTGTATGTGGTGGA
TGAAGCCAATATTGAAACCCACGGCATGGTGCCAATGAATCGTCTGACCGATGATCCGCGCTGGCTACCG
GCGATGAGCGAACGCGTAACGCGAATGGTGCAGCGCGATCGTAATCACCCGAGTGTGATCATCTGGTCGC
TGGGGAATGAATCAGGCCACGGCGCTAATCACGACGCGCTGTATCGCTGGATCAAATCTGTCGATCCTTC
CCGCCCGGTGCAGTATGAAGGCGGCGGAGCCGACACCACGGCCACCGATATTATTTGCCCGATGTACGCG
CGCGTGGATGAAGACCAGCCCTTCCCGGCTGTGCCGAAATGGTCCATCAAAAAATGGCTTTCGCTACCTG
GAGAGACGCGCCCGCTGATCCTTTGCGAATACGCCCACGCGATGGGTAACAGTCTTGGCGGTTTCGCTAA
ATACTGGCAGGCGTTTCGTCAGTATCCCCGTTTACAGGGCGGCTTCGTCTGGGACTGGGTGGATCAGTCG
CTGATTAAATATGATGAAAACGGCAACCCGTGGTCGGCTTACGGCGGTGATTTTGGCGATACGCCGAACG
ATCGCCAGTTCTGTATGAACGGTCTGGTCTTTGCCGACCGCACGCCGCATCCAGCGCTGACGGAAGCAAA
ACACCAGCAGCAGTTTTTCCAGTTCCGTTTATCCGGGCAAACCATCGAAGTGACCAGCGAATACCTGTTC
CGTCATAGCGATAACGAGCTCCTGCACTGGATGGTGGCGCTGGATGGTAAGCCGCTGGCAAGCGGTGAAG
TGCCTCTGGATGTCGCTCCACAAGGTAAACAGTTGATTGAACTGCCTGAACTACCGCAGCCGGAGAGCGC
CGGGCAACTCTGGCTCACAGTACGCGTAGTGCAACCGAACGCGACCGCATGGTCAGAAGCCGGCCACATC
AGCGCCTGGCAGCAGTGGCGTCTGGCGGAAAACCTCAGTGTGACGCTCCCCGCCGCGTCCCACGCCATCC
CGCATCTGACCACCAGCGAAATGGATTTTTGCATCGAGCTGGGTAATAAGCGTTGGCAATTTAACCGCCA
GTCAGGCTTTCTTTCACAGATGTGGATTGGCGATAAAAAACAACTGCTGACGCCGCTGCGCGATCAGTTC
ACCCGTGCACCGCTGGATAACGACATTGGCGTAAGTGAAGCGACCCGCATTGACCCTAACGCCTGGGTCG
AACGCTGGAAGGCGGCGGGCCATTACCAGGCCGAAGCAGCGTTGTTGCAGTGCACGGCAGATACACTTGC
TGACGCGGTGCTGATTACGACCGCTCACGCGTGGCAGCATCAGGGGAAAACCTTATTTATCAGCCGGAAA
ACCTACCGGATTGATGGTAGTGGTCAAATGGCGATTACCGTTGATGTTGAAGTGGCGAGCGATACACCGC
ATCCGGCGCGGATTGGCCTGAACTGCCAGCTGGCGCAGGTAGCAGAGCGGGTAAACTGGCTCGGATTAGG
GCCGCAAGAAAACTATCCCGACCGCCTTACTGCCGCCTGTTTTGACCGCTGGGATCTGCCATTGTCAGAC
ATGTATACCCCGTACGTCTTCCCGAGCGAAAACGGTCTGCGCTGCGGGACGCGCGAATTGAATTATGGCC
CACACCAGTGGCGCGGCGACTTCCAGTTCAACATCAGCCGCTACAGTCAACAGCAACTGATGGAAACCAG
CCATCGCCATCTGCTGCACGCGGAAGAAGGCACATGGCTGAATATCGACGGTTTCCATATGGGGATTGGT
GGAGACGACTCCTGGAGCCCGTCAGTATCGGCGGAATTACAGCTGAGCGCCGGTCGCTACCATTACCAGT
TGGTCTGGTGTCAAAAAACTAAGGGTGGGCGCGCCGACCCAGCTTTCTTGTACAAAGTGGTTGATATCCA
GCACAGTGGCGGCCGCTCGAGTCTAGAGGGCCCGCGGTTCGAAGGTAAGCCTATCCCTAACCCTCTCCTC
GGTCTCGATTCTACGCGTACCGGTTTGCCAACTTTCTTGTACAAAGTTGGCATTATAAGAAAGCATTGCT
TATCAATTTGTTGCAACGAACAGGTCACTATCAGTCAAAATAAAATCATTATTTGCCATCCAGCTGATAT
CCCCTATAGTGAGTCGTATTACATGGTCATAGCTGTTTCCTGGCAGCTCTGGCCCGTGTCTCAAAATCTC
TGATGTTACATTGCACAAGATAAAAATATATCATCATGCCTCCTCTAGACCAGCCAGGACAGAAATGCCT
CGACTTCGCTGCTGCCCAAGGTTGCCGGGTGACGCACACCGTGGAAACGGATGAAGGCACGAACCCAGTG
GACATAAGCCTGTTCGGTTCGTAAGCTGTAATGCAAGTAGCGTATGCGCTCACGCAACTGGTCCAGAACC
TTGACCGAACGCAGCGGTGGTAACGGCGCAGTGGCGGTTTTCATGGCTTGTTATGACTGTTTTTTTGGGG
TACAGTCTATGCCTCGGGCATCCAAGCAGCAAGCGCGTTACGCCGTGGGTCGATGTTTGATGTTATGGAG
CAGCAACGATGTTACGCAGCAGGGCAGTCGCCCTAAAACAAAGTTAAACATCATGAGGGAAGCGGTGATC
GCCGAAGTATCGACTCAACTATCAGAGGTAGTTGGCGTCATCGAGCGCCATCTCGAACCGACGTTGCTGG
CCGTACATTTGTACGGCTCCGCAGTGGATGGCGGCCTGAAGCCACACAGTGATATTGATTTGCTGGTTAC
GGTGACCGTAAGGCTTGATGAAACAACGCGGCGAGCTTTGATCAACGACCTTTTGGAAACTTCGGCTTCC
CCTGGAGAGAGCGAGATTCTCCGCGCTGTAGAAGTCACCATTGTTGTGCACGACGACATCATTCCGTGGC
GTTATCCAGCTAAGCGCGAACTGCAATTTGGAGAATGGCAGCGCAATGACATTCTTGCAGGTATCTTCGA
GCCAGCCACGATCGACATTGATCTGGCTATCTTGCTGACAAAAGCAAGAGAACATAGCGTTGCCTTGGTA
GGTCCAGCGGCGGAGGAACTCTTTGATCCGGTTCCTGAACAGGATCTATTTGAGGCGCTAAATGAAACCT
TAACGCTATGGAACTCGCCGCCCGACTGGGCTGGCGATGAGCGAAATGTAGTGCTTACGTTGTCCCGCAT
TTGGTACAGCGCAGTAACCGGCAAAATCGCGCCGAAGGATGTCGCTGCCGACTGGGCAATGGAGCGCCTG
CCGGCCCAGTATCAGCCCGTCATACTTGAAGCTAGACAGGCTTATCTTGGACAAGAAGAAGATCGCTTGG
CCTCGCGCGCAGATCAGTTGGAAGAATTTGTCCACTACGTGAAAGGCGAGATCACCAAGGTAGTCGGCAA
ATAACCCTCGAGCCACCCATGACCAAAATCCCTTAACGTGAGTTACGCGTCGTTCCACTGAGCGTCAGAC
CCCGTAGAAAAGATCAAAGGATCTTCTTGAGATCCTTTTTTTCTGCGCGTAATCTGCTGCTTGCAAACAA
AAAAACCACCGCTACCAGCGGTGGTTTGTTTGCCGGATCAAGAGCTACCAACTCTTTTTCCGAAGGTAAC
TGGCTTCAGCAGAGCGCAGATACCAAATACTGTCCTTCTAGTGTAGCCGTAGTTAGGCCACCACTTCAAG
AACTCTGTAGCACCGCCTACATACCTCGCTCTGCTAATCCTGTTACCAGTGGCTGCTGCCAGTGGCGATA
AGTCGTGTCTTACCGGGTTGGACTCAAGACGATAGTTACCGGATAAGGCGCAGCGGTCGGGCTGAACGGG
GGGTTCGTGCACACAGCCCAGCTTGGAGCGAACGACCTACACCGAACTGAGATACCTACAGCGTGAGCAT
TGAGAAAGCGCCACGCTTCCCGAAGGGAGAAAGGCGGACAGGTATCCGGTAAGCGGCAGGGTCGGAACAG
GAGAGCGCACGAGGGAGCTTCCAGGGGGAAACGCCTGGTATCTTTATAGTCCTGTCGGGTTTCGCCACCT
CTGACTTGAGCGTCGATTTTTGTGATGCTCGTCAGGGGGGCGGAGCCTATGGAAAAACGCCAGCAACGCG
GCCTTTTTACGGTTCCTGGCCTTTTGCTGGCCTTTTGCTCACATGTT
