>Addgene plasmid #25893 | pDONR223_LacZ | addgene partial sequence | sequence record 31956 | 25893 with M13rev
CAGCTGGATGGCAAATAATGATTTTATTTTGACTGATAGTGACCTGTTCGTTGCAACAAATTGATAAGCA
ATGCTTTCTTATAATGCCAACTTTGTACAAGAAAGTTGGCAAACCGGTACGCGTAGAATCGAGACCGAGG
AGAGGGTTAGGGATAGGCTTACCTTCGAACCGCGGGCCCTCTAGACTCGAGCGGCCGCCACTGTGCTGGA
TATCAACCACTTTGTACAAGAAAGCTGGGTCGGCGCGCCCACCCTTAGTTTTTTGACACCAGACCAACTG
GTAATGGTAGCGACCGGCGCTCAGCTGTAATTCCGCCGATACTGACGGGCTCCAGGAGTCGTCTCCACCA
ATCCCCATATGGAAACCGTCGATATTCAGCCATGTGCCTTCTTCCGCGTGCAGCAGATGGCGATGGCTGG
TTTCCATCAGTTGCTGTTGACTGTAGCGGCTGATGTTGAACTGGAAGTCGCCGCGCCACTGGTGTGGGCC
ATAATTCAATTCGCGCGTCCCGCAGCGCAGACCGTTTTCGCTCGGGAAGACGTACGGGGTATACATGTCT
GACAATGGCAGATCCCAGCGGTCAAAACAGGCGGCAGTAAGGCGGTCGGGATAGTTTTCTTGCGGCCCTA
ATCCGAGCCAGTTTACCCGCTCTGCTACCTGCGCCAGCTGGCAGTTCAGGCCAATCCGCGCCGGATGCGG
TGTATCGCTCGCCACTTCAACATCAACGGTAATCGCCATTTGACCACTACCATCAATCC
